>Addgene plasmid #250460 | pPR-1_14A_LD5N | addgene full sequence | sequence record 498551 | Addgene NGS Result
ACATCTCAGTGAACTCTTCGATAAAATGCCAGAGAGGGATGTTGTTTCTTGGAATGCGATGATCTCTGGT
TATGCACAGAACGGTAGGATAGACGAAGCAAGAGAACTCTTGTCTTCACGAAGTGGCTCTTCAGTGGACG
AAAGGGCCTCGTGATACGCCTATTTTTATAGGTTAATGTCATGATAATAATGGTTTCTTAGACGTCAGGT
GGCACTTTTCGGGGAAATGTGCGCGGAACCCCTATTTGTTTATTTTTCTAAATACATTCAAATATGTATC
CGCTCATGAGACAATAACCCTGATAAATGCTTCAATAATATTGAAAAAGGAAGAGTATGGCTAAAATGAG
AATATCACCGGAATTGAAAAAACTGATCGAAAAATACCGCTGCGTAAAAGATACGGAAGGAATGTCTCCT
GCTAAGGTATATAAGCTGGTGGGAGAAAATGAAAACCTATATTTAAAAATGACGGACAGCCGGTATAAAG
GGACCACCTATGATGTGGAACGGGAAAAGGACATGATGCTATGGCTGGAAGGAAAGCTGCCTGTTCCAAA
GGTCCTGCACTTTGAACGGCATGATGGCTGGAGCAATCTGCTCATGAGTGAGGCCGATGGCGTCCTTTGC
TCGGAAGAGTATGAAGATGAACAAAGCCCTGAAAAGATTATCGAGCTGTATGCGGAGTGCATCAGGCTCT
TTCACTCCATCGACATATCGGATTGTCCCTATACGAATAGCTTAGACAGCCGCTTAGCCGAATTGGATTA
CTTACTGAATAACGATCTGGCCGATGTGGATTGCGAAAACTGGGAAGAGGACACTCCATTTAAAGATCCG
CGCGAGCTGTATGATTTTTTAAAGACGGAAAAGCCCGAAGAGGAACTTGTCTTTTCCCACGGCGACCTGG
GAGACAGCAACATCTTTGTGAAAGATGGCAAAGTAAGTGGCTTTATTGATCTTGGGAGAAGCGGCAGGGC
GGACAAGTGGTATGACATTGCCTTCTGCGTCCGGTCGCTCAGGGAGGATATCGGGGAAGAACAGTATGTC
GAGCTATTTTTTGACTTACTGGGGATCAAGCCTGATTGGGAGAAAATAAAATATTATATTTTACTGGATG
AATTGTTTTAGCTGTCAGACCAAGTTTACTCATATATACTTTAGATTGATTTAAAACTTCATTTTTAATT
TAAAAGGATCTAGGTGAAGATCCTTTTTGATAATCTCATGACCAAAATCCCTTAACGTGAGTTTTCGTTC
CACTGAGCGTCAGACCCCGTAGAAAAGATCAAAGGATCTTCTTGAGATCCTTTTTTTCTGCGCGTAATCT
GCTGCTTGCAAACAAAAAAACCACCGCTACCAGCGGTGGTTTGTTTGCCGGATCAAGAGCTACCAACTCT
TTTTCCGAAGGTAACTGGCTTCAGCAGAGCGCAGATACCAAATACTGTTCTTCTAGTGTAGCCGTAGTTA
GGCCACCACTTCAAGAACTCTGTAGCACCGCCTACATACCTCGCTCTGCTAATCCTGTTACCAGTGGCTG
CTGCCAGTGGCGATAAGTCGTGTCTTACCGGGTTGGACTCAAGACGATAGTTACCGGATAAGGCGCAGCG
GTCGGGCTGAACGGGGGGTTCGTGCACACAGCCCAGCTTGGAGCGAACGACCTACACCGAACTGAGATAC
CTACAGCGTGAGCTATGAGAAAGCGCCACGCTTCCCGAAGGGAGAAAGGCGGACAGGTATCCGGTAAGCG
GCAGGGTCGGAACAGGAGAGCGCACGAGGGAGCTTCCAGGGGGAAACGCCTGGTATCTTTATAGTCCTGT
CGGGTTTCGCCACCTCTGACTTGAGCGTCGATTTTTGTGATGCTCGTCAGGGGGGCGGAGCCTATGGAAA
AACGCCAGCAACGCGGCCTTTTTACGGTTCCTGGCCTTTTGCTGGCCTTTTGCTCACATGTTCTTTCCTG
CGTTATCCCCTGATTCTGTGGATAACCGTATTACCGCCTTTGAGTGAGCTGATACCGCTCGCCGCAGCCG
AACGACCGAGCGCAGCGAGTCAGTGAGCGAGGAAGCGGAAGAGCGCCCAATACGCAAACCGCCTCTCCCC
GCGCGTTGGCCGATTCATTAATCACTCTGTGAAG
Features (pLannotate 1.2.2; 5 found; start..end, strand, type, name):
     14..109     +  CDS            PCMP-E9 (fragment): PP201_ARATH - Experimental evidence at transcript level: Swiss-Prot protein existence level 2. From Arabidopsis thaliana (Mouse-ear cress).
    232..336     +  promoter       AmpR promoter: bla
    337..1131    +  CDS            KanR: aminoglycoside phosphotransferase; aphA-3; confers resistance to kanamycin
   1302..1890    +  rep_origin     ori: high-copy-number ColE1/pMB1/pBR322/pUC origin of replication
   2073..2122    +  CDS            lacI (fragment): lac repressor; lacI; The lac repressor binds to the lac operator to inhibit transcription in E. coli. This inhibition can be relieved by adding lactose or isopropyl-β-D-thiogalactopyranoside (IPTG).
