[The description below was written by a language model from this plasmid's Addgene catalogue record and pLannotate feature annotations shown in this document.]
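Description:
pPR-1_14A_LD5N is a small (about 2.1 kb) synthetic-biology part plasmid built on the pAGM1311 backbone, a MoClo-family cloning vector used to hold sub-parts for hierarchical Golden Gate assembly. It is propagated in E. coli at high copy from a ColE1/pUC-type origin and selected with kanamycin. The resistance gene is an aminoglycoside phosphotransferase (aphA-3) annotated as being driven by the bla (AmpR) promoter. A roughly 50 nt lacI fragment near the end of the sequence is presumably a backbone remnant rather than a functional repressor.

The payload is a short synthetic module named 14A_LD5N, one of 42 plasmids in the GRASP toolkit for constructing synthetic pentatricopeptide repeat (sPPR) RNA-binding proteins. PPR proteins bind RNA in a modular fashion, with each repeat motif contacting one nucleotide. Library modules are therefore combined by Golden Gate assembly to build arrays of 9, 14 or 19 motifs directed against an RNA target of matching length, here with RNA editing as the stated application. The only insert-region annotation is a roughly 96 nt coding segment resembling a fragment of an Arabidopsis thaliana PPR protein (PCMP-E9). This is consistent with a PPR-like motif, although the catalogue lists the insert as synthetic, so the match reflects sequence similarity only.

The record does not explain the module name, so the motif position and nucleotide specificity it encodes are not stated, and neither are the Type IIS enzyme or the overhangs used. No promoter or terminator is annotated for the insert, consistent with a storage and assembly part rather than an expression construct.
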