Addgene plasmid #250460: pPR-1_14A_LD5N
Purpose: GRASP module to assemble sPPR proteins for RNA editing: module 14A_LD5N
Depositing lab: Ian Small. Depositing organization: University of Western Australia. Publication: GRASP: a modular toolkit for building synthetic pentatricopeptide repeat RNA-binding proteins. Dennis M, Low SY, Viljoen A, Pullakhandam A, Colas des Francs-Small C, Campbell-Clause L, Bond CS, Small I, Kwok van der Giezen FM. Nucleic Acids Res. 2025 Oct 28;53(20):gkaf1169. doi: 10.1093/nar/gkaf1169. PubMed 41224122.
Backbone
  Vector backbone: pAGM1311
  Backbone manufacturer: Sylvestre Marillonnet
  Vector type: Synthetic Biology
Growth in bacteria
  Bacterial resistance: Kanamycin, 50 μg/mL
  Growth temperature: 37°C
  Growth strain: DH5alpha
  Copy number: High Copy
Gene/Insert
  Gene/Insert name: 14A_LD5N
  Species: Synthetic
  Cloning method: Golden Gate
Terms and licenses: Academic/Nonprofit Terms; Industry Terms: Not Available to Industry
Depositor comments: GRASP kit for MoClo assembly of sPPR proteins is a library of 42 plasmids which can be combined to assemble sPPR proteins with 9, 14, or 19 motifs to target any RNA sequence of the same length. See the original publication for more information, and find code for analysis and script for GRASP assembly at https://github.com/farleykvdg/GRASP.
How to cite: pPR-1_14A_LD5N was a gift from Ian Small (Addgene plasmid # 250460 ; http://n2t.net/addgene:250460 ; RRID:Addgene_250460)
