>Addgene plasmid #250460 | pPR-1_14A_LD5N | depositor partial sequence | sequence record 494185 | 14A_LD5N
GTGAACTCTTCGATAAAATGCCAGAGAGGGATGTTGTTTCTTGGAATGCGATGATCTCTGGTTATGCACA
GAACGGTAGGATAGACGAAGCAAGAGAACTC
